LOCUS       Exported 6086 bp ds-DNA circular SYN 07-FEB-2022
DEFINITION  Mammalian expression vector for SARS-CoV-2 Nsp15, V5-tagged.
            Sequence codon-optimized..
ACCESSION   .
VERSION     .
KEYWORDS    pCG_SARS-CoV2 NSP15 C-V5-tag
SOURCE      synthetic DNA construct
  ORGANISM  synthetic DNA construct
REFERENCE   1 (bases 1 to 6086)
  AUTHORS   Hayn M, Hirschenberger M, Koepke L, Nchioua R, Straub JH, Klute S,
            Hunszinger V, Zech F, Prelli Bozzo C, Aftab W, Christensen MH,
            Conzelmann C, Muller JA, Srinivasachar Badarinarayan S, Sturzel CM,
            Forne I, Stenger S, Conzelmann KK, Munch J, Schmidt FI, Sauter D,
            Imhof A, Kirchhoff F, Sparrer KMJ
  TITLE     Systematic functional analysis of SARS-CoV-2 proteins uncovers viral
            innate immune antagonists and remaining vulnerabilities.
  JOURNAL   Cell Rep. 2021 May 18;35(7):109126.
  PUBMED    33974846
REFERENCE   2 (bases 1 to 6086)
  AUTHORS   .
  TITLE     Direct Submission
  JOURNAL   Exported Feb 7, 2022 from SnapGene Server 1.1.58
            http://www.snapgene.com
FEATURES             Location/Qualifiers
     source          1..6086
                     /organism="synthetic DNA construct"
                     /mol_type="other DNA"
     enhancer        1..304
                     /label=CMV enhancer
                     /note="human cytomegalovirus immediate early enhancer"
     promoter        305..508
                     /label=CMV promoter
                     /note="human cytomegalovirus (CMV) immediate early
                     promoter"
     primer_bind     459..479
                     /label=CMV-F
                     /note="Human CMV immediate early promoter, forward primer"
     primer_bind     505..529
                     /label=LNCX
                     /note="Human CMV promoter, forward primer"
     5'UTR           598..637
                     /label=HSV TK 5'-UTR
                     /note="5' untranslated region from the herpes simplex virus
                     thymidine kinase gene"
     CDS             1714..1755
                     /codon_start=1
                     /product="epitope tag from simian virus 5"
                     /label=V5 tag
                     /translation="GKPIPNPLLGLDST"
     intron          1785..2357
                     /label=-beta-globin intron
                     /note="intron from rabbit beta-globin gene"
     primer_bind     complement(2489..2508)
                     /label=Bglob-pA-R
                     /note="Rabbit beta-globin polyA region, reverse primer"
     polyA_signal    2554..2609
                     /label=-beta-globin poly(A) signal
                     /note="rabbit beta-globin polyadenylation signal (Gil and
                     Proudfoot, 1987)"
     primer_bind     complement(2608..2627)
                     /label=rbglobpA-R
                     /note="Rabbit beta-globin polyA, reverse primer. Also
                     called rb-glob-pA-term-R"
     rep_origin      2963..3098
                     /label=SV40 ori
                     /note="SV40 origin of replication"
     primer_bind     complement(3017..3036)
                     /label=SV40pro-F
                     /note="SV40 promoter/origin, forward primer"
     primer_bind     complement(3204..3221)
                     /label=L4440
                     /note="L4440 vector, forward primer"
     rep_origin      complement(3375..3963)
                     /direction=LEFT
                     /label=ori
                     /note="high-copy-number ColE1/pMB1/pBR322/pUC origin of
                     replication"
     primer_bind     complement(3455..3474)
                     /label=pBR322ori-F
                     /note="pBR322 origin, forward primer"
     CDS             complement(4134..4994)
                     /codon_start=1
                     /gene="bla"
                     /product="beta-lactamase"
                     /label=AmpR
                     /note="confers resistance to ampicillin, carbenicillin, and
                     related antibiotics"
                     /translation="MSIQHFRVALIPFFAAFCLPVFAHPETLVKVKDAEDQLGARVGYI
                     ELDLNSGKILESFRPEERFPMMSTFKVLLCGAVLSRIDAGQEQLGRRIHYSQNDLVEYS
                     PVTEKHLTDGMTVRELCSAAITMSDNTAANLLLTTIGGPKELTAFLHNMGDHVTRLDRW
                     EPELNEAIPNDERDTTMPVAMATTLRKLLTGELLTLASRQQLIDWMEADKVAGPLLRSA
                     LPAGWFIADKSGAGERGSRGIIAALGPDGKPSRIVVIYTTGSQATMDERNRQIAEIGAS
                     LIKHW"
     primer_bind     4757..4776
                     /label=Amp-R
                     /note="Ampicillin resistance gene, reverse primer"
     promoter        complement(4995..5099)
                     /gene="bla"
                     /label=AmpR promoter
     primer_bind     5167..5185
                     /label=pBRforEco
                     /note="pBR322 vectors, upsteam of EcoRI site, forward
                     primer"
     primer_bind     complement(5223..5245)
                     /label=pGEX 3'
                     /note="pGEX vectors, reverse primer"
     primer_bind     5345..5364
                     /label=pRS-marker
                     /note="pRS vectors, use to sequence yeast selectable
                     marker"
     rep_origin      complement(5431..5886)
                     /direction=LEFT
                     /label=f1 ori
                     /note="f1 bacteriophage origin of replication; arrow
                     indicates direction of (+) strand synthesis"
     primer_bind     complement(5568..5589)
                     /label=F1ori-F
                     /note="F1 origin, forward primer"
     primer_bind     5780..5799
                     /label=F1ori-R
                     /note="F1 origin, reverse primer"
     primer_bind     6012..6034
                     /label=M13/pUC Forward
                     /note="In lacZ gene"
     primer_bind     6026..6043
                     /label=M13 Forward
                     /note="In lacZ gene. Also called M13-F20 or M13 (-21)
                     Forward"
     primer_bind     6027..6043
                     /label=M13 fwd
                     /note="common sequencing primer, one of multiple similar
                     variants"
     primer_bind     6050..6069
                     /label=T7
                     /note="T7 promoter, forward primer"
     promoter        6050..6068
                     /label=T7 promoter
                     /note="promoter for bacteriophage T7 RNA polymerase"
ORIGIN
        1 cgttacataa cttacggtaa atggcccgcc tggctgaccg cccaacgacc cccgcccatt
       61 gacgtcaata atgacgtatg ttcccatagt aacgccaata gggactttcc attgacgtca
      121 atgggtggag tatttacggt aaactgccca cttggcagta catcaagtgt atcatatgcc
      181 aagtacgccc cctattgacg tcaatgacgg taaatggccc gcctggcatt atgcccagta
      241 catgacctta tgggactttc ctacttggca gtacatctac gtattagtca tcgctattac
      301 catggtgatg cggttttggc agtacatcaa tgggcgtgga tagcggtttg actcacgggg
      361 atttccaagt ctccacccca ttgacgtcaa tgggagtttg ttttggcacc aaaatcaacg
      421 ggactttcca aaatgtcgta acaactccgc cccattgacg caaatgggcg gtaggcgtgt
      481 acggtgggag gtctatataa gcagagctcg tttagtgaac cgtcagatcg cctggagacg
      541 ccatccacgc tgttttgacc tccatagaag acaccgggac cgatccagcc tccgggggat
      601 cttggtggcg tgaaactccc gcacctcttc ggccagcgcc ttgtagaagc gcgtaggcct
      661 tctagagcca ccatgtcact tgagaacgtt gcttttaacg tcgtaaataa aggacatttt
      721 gatggccaac agggcgaggt tcctgtgtca attattaaca atactgtcta tacaaaggta
      781 gacggagtcg atgttgaact ctttgaaaac aagactactc tcccagtgaa tgtggcgttc
      841 gaattgtggg cgaagcgtaa cattaaacca gtacccgaag tgaaaatcct caacaatctc
      901 ggtgtggata ttgcagccaa taccgtgatc tgggattaca aacgcgacgc tcctgctcac
      961 atctctacca taggggtgtg ttccatgact gacatcgcta agaaacccac cgagactata
     1021 tgtgcaccac tgacagtatt ctttgacgga agagtagatg gtcaagtgga cctgttccgt
     1081 aacgctcgga atggtgtgct gatcactgaa ggtagcgtca agggactcca accgtcagta
     1141 ggcccaaagc aagcaagtct gaacggagtg accctgatag gggaagccgt caaaactcaa
     1201 tttaattact ataagaaagt tgacggcgtg gtacaacaac ttcctgagac atatttcacc
     1261 caaagccgaa atctgcaaga atttaaacca cgttctcaaa tggaaattga cttcctcgaa
     1321 ctggccatgg atgagtttat tgagagatac aaattggaag gctatgcctt cgagcatata
     1381 gtctacggcg acttttccca ttcacagctt ggcgggctcc atctgcttat agggttggca
     1441 aagagattca aagaatcacc tttcgagttg gaagatttca tccccatgga tagcaccgtc
     1501 aagaactatt tcattaccga cgcccagacg ggaagcagca agtgcgtctg ctctgtcatc
     1561 gatctgctcc tcgatgactt tgtggagata attaaaagcc aagacctcag cgtagttagc
     1621 aaagtcgtca aagtgactat agactatact gagatcagct tcatgctctg gtgtaaggat
     1681 ggtcacgtcg aaaccttcta ccccaagctg caaggaaaac ctattcccaa cccactgctg
     1741 ggtcttgata gcacttagac gcgtcggatc ctgagaactt cagggtgagt ttggggaccc
     1801 ttgattgttc tttctttttc gctattgtaa aattcatgtt atatggaggg ggcaaagttt
     1861 tcagggtgtt gtttagaatg ggaagatgtc ccttgtatca ccatggaccc tcatgataat
     1921 tttgtttctt tcactttcta ctctgttgac aaccattgtc tcctcttatt ttcttttcat
     1981 tttctgtaac tttttcgtta aactttagct tgcatttgta acgaattttt aaattcactt
     2041 ttgtttattt gtcagattgt aagtactttc tctaatcact tttttttcaa ggcaatcagg
     2101 gtatattata ttgtacttca gcacagtttt agagaacaat tgttataatt aaatgataag
     2161 gtagaatatt tctgcatata aattctggct ggcgtggaaa tattcttatt ggtagaaaca
     2221 actacaccct ggtcatcatc ctgcctttct ctttatggtt acaatgatat acactgtttg
     2281 agatgaggat aaaatactct gagtccaaac cgggcccctc tgctaaccat gttcatgcct
     2341 tcttctcttt cctacagctc ctgggcaacg tgctggttgt tgtgctgtct catcattttg
     2401 gcaaagaatt cactcctcag gtgcaggctg cctatcagaa ggtggtggct ggtgtggcca
     2461 atgccctggc tcacaaatac cactgagatc tttttccctc tgccaaaaat tatggggaca
     2521 tcatgaagcc ccttgagcat ctgacttctg gctaataaag gaaatttatt ttcattgcaa
     2581 tagtgtgttg gaattttttg tgtctctcac tcggaaggac atatgggagg gcaaatcatt
     2641 taaaacatca gaatgagtat ttggtttaga gtttggcaac atatgcccat atgctggctg
     2701 ccatgaacaa aggttggcta taaagaggtc atcagtatat gaaacagccc cctgctgtcc
     2761 attccttatt ccatagaaaa gccttgactt gaggttagat tttttttata ttttgttttg
     2821 tgttattttt ttctttaaca tccctaaaat tttccttaca tgttttacta gccagatttt
     2881 tcctcctctc ctgactactc ccagtcatag ctgtccctct tctcttatgg agatccctcg
     2941 aggagctttt tgcaaaagcc taggcctcca aaaaagcctc ttcactactt ctggaatagc
     3001 tcagaggccg aggcggcctc ggcctctgca taaataaaaa aaattagtca gccatggggc
     3061 ggagaatggg cggaactggg cggagttagg ggcgggatgg gcggagttag gggcgggact
     3121 atggttgctg actaattgct gcattaatga atcggccaac gcgcggggag aggcggtttg
     3181 cgtattgggc gctcttccgc ttcctcgctc actgactcgc tgcgctcggt cgttcggctg
     3241 cggcgagcgg tatcagctca ctcaaaggcg gtaatacggt tatccacaga atcaggggat
     3301 aacgcaggaa agaacatgtg agcaaaaggc cagcaaaagg ccaggaaccg taaaaaggcc
     3361 gcgttgctgg cgtttttcca taggctccgc ccccctgacg agcatcacaa aaatcgacgc
     3421 tcaagtcaga ggtggcgaaa cccgacagga ctataaagat accaggcgtt tccccctgga
     3481 agctccctcg tgcgctctcc tgttccgacc ctgccgctta ccggatacct gtccgccttt
     3541 ctcccttcgg gaagcgtggc gctttctcat agctcacgct gtaggtatct cagttcggtg
     3601 taggtcgttc gctccaagct gggctgtgtg cacgaacccc ccgttcagcc cgaccgctgc
     3661 gccttatccg gtaactatcg tcttgagtcc aacccggtaa gacacgactt atcgccactg
     3721 gcagcagcca ctggtaacag gattagcaga gcgaggtatg taggcggtgc tacagagttc
     3781 ttgaagtggt ggcctaacta cggctacact agaagaacag tatttggtat ctgcgctctg
     3841 ctgaagccag ttaccttcgg aaaaagagtt ggtagctctt gatccggcaa acaaaccacc
     3901 gctggtagcg gtggtttttt tgtttgcaag cagcagatta cgcgcagaaa aaaaggatct
     3961 caagaagatc ctttgatctt ttctacgggg tctgacgctc agtggaacga aaactcacgt
     4021 taagggattt tggtcatgag attatcaaaa aggatcttca cctagatcct tttaaattaa
     4081 aaatgaagtt ttaaatcaat ctaaagtata tatgagtaaa cttggtctga cagttaccaa
     4141 tgcttaatca gtgaggcacc tatctcagcg atctgtctat ttcgttcatc catagttgcc
     4201 tgactccccg tcgtgtagat aactacgata cgggagggct taccatctgg ccccagtgct
     4261 gcaatgatac cgcgagaccc acgctcaccg gctccagatt tatcagcaat aaaccagcca
     4321 gccggaaggg ccgagcgcag aagtggtcct gcaactttat ccgcctccat ccagtctatt
     4381 aattgttgcc gggaagctag agtaagtagt tcgccagtta atagtttgcg caacgttgtt
     4441 gccattgcta caggcatcgt ggtgtcacgc tcgtcgtttg gtatggcttc attcagctcc
     4501 ggttcccaac gatcaaggcg agttacatga tcccccatgt tgtgcaaaaa agcggttagc
     4561 tccttcggtc ctccgatcgt tgtcagaagt aagttggccg cagtgttatc actcatggtt
     4621 atggcagcac tgcataattc tcttactgtc atgccatccg taagatgctt ttctgtgact
     4681 ggtgagtact caaccaagtc attctgagaa tagtgtatgc ggcgaccgag ttgctcttgc
     4741 ccggcgtcaa tacgggataa taccgcgcca catagcagaa ctttaaaagt gctcatcatt
     4801 ggaaaacgtt cttcggggcg aaaactctca aggatcttac cgctgttgag atccagttcg
     4861 atgtaaccca ctcgtgcacc caactgatct tcagcatctt ttactttcac cagcgtttct
     4921 gggtgagcaa aaacaggaag gcaaaatgcc gcaaaaaagg gaataagggc gacacggaaa
     4981 tgttgaatac tcatactctt cctttttcaa tattattgaa gcatttatca gggttattgt
     5041 ctcatgagcg gatacatatt tgaatgtatt tagaaaaata aacaaatagg ggttccgcgc
     5101 acatttcccc gaaaagtgcc acctgacgtc taagaaacca ttattatcat gacattaacc
     5161 tataaaaata ggcgtatcac gaggcccttt cgtctcgcgc gtttcggtga tgacggtgaa
     5221 aacctctgac acatgcagct cccggagacg gtcacagctt gtctgtaagc ggatgccggg
     5281 agcagacaag cccgtcaggg cgcgtcagcg ggtgttggcg ggtgtcgggg ctggcttaac
     5341 tatgcggcat cagagcagat tgtactgaga gtgcaccata tgcggtgtga aataccgcac
     5401 agatgcgtaa ggagaaaata ccgcatcagg aaattgtaag cgttaatatt ttgttaaaat
     5461 tcgcgttaaa tttttgttaa atcagctcat tttttaacca ataggccgaa atcggcaaaa
     5521 tcccttataa atcaaaagaa tagaccgaga tagggttgag tgttgttcca gtttggaaca
     5581 agagtccact attaaagaac gtggactcca acgtcaaagg nnnnnnnnnn nnnnnnnnnn
     5641 nnnnnnnnnn nnnnnnnnnn nnnnnnnnnt nnnnnnnnnn nnnnnnnnnn nnnnnnnnnn
     5701 nnnnnnnnnn nnnnnnnnnn nnnnnnnnnn nnnnnnnnnn nnnnnnnnnn nnnnnnnnnn
     5761 ngnnnnnnnn nnnnnnnnnn nnnnnnnnnn nnnnnnnnnn nnnnnnnnnn nnnnnnnnnn
     5821 nnnnnnnnnn nnnnnnnnnn nnnnnnnnnn nnnnnnnnnn nnnnnnnnnn nnnnnnnnnn
     5881 nnnnnnccat tcgccattca ggctgcgcaa ctgttgggaa gggcgatcgg tgcgggcctc
     5941 ttcgctatta cgccagctgg cgaaaggggg atgtgctgca aggcgattaa gttgggtaac
     6001 gccagggttt tcccagtcac gacgttgtaa aacgacggcc agtgaattgt aatacgactc
     6061 actatagggc gaattcgagc tcgccc
//
