[The description below was written by a language model from this plasmid's Addgene catalogue record and the feature table of its GenBank file.]
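Description:
pCG_SARS-CoV2 NSP15 C-V5-tag is a 6,086 bp circular mammalian expression plasmid built on the pCG backbone for transient production of the SARS-CoV-2 non-structural protein 15 (Nsp15), a cleavage product of the viral ORF1ab polyprotein. The coding sequence is synthetic and human codon-optimized, and it carries a C-terminal V5 epitope tag for detection or immunoprecipitation with anti-V5 antibodies. In bacteria the plasmid is maintained at high copy through a ColE1/pUC-type origin and selected with ampicillin via the beta-lactamase gene. An f1 phage origin is also present, which would permit single-stranded DNA production.

Expression is driven by the human cytomegalovirus immediate-early enhancer and promoter, followed by the herpes simplex virus thymidine kinase 5' untranslated region. The Nsp15 open reading frame itself is not annotated as a feature in the table, but the unannotated stretch between this leader and the V5 tag is where it presumably lies, in keeping with the C-terminal tag placement given in the name. Downstream of the tag sit a rabbit beta-globin intron, which provides a splicing event that generally improves mRNA processing and export, and the rabbit beta-globin polyadenylation signal. An SV40 origin allows episomal amplification in cells expressing SV40 large T antigen. No mammalian selection marker is annotated, so the vector suits transient transfection. A T7 promoter lies just upstream of the CMV enhancer. The cloning sites used are not recorded. The associated work was a systematic functional analysis of SARS-CoV-2 proteins as innate immune antagonists, so this construct suits studying Nsp15 individually in overexpression assays.
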