Addgene plasmid #179975: pCG_SARS-CoV2 NSP15 C-V5-tag
Purpose: Mammalian expression vector for SARS-CoV-2 Nsp15, V5-tagged. Sequence codon-optimized.
Depositing lab: Konstantin Sparrer. Depositing organization: Universitaet Ulm. Publication: Systematic functional analysis of SARS-CoV-2 proteins uncovers viral innate immune antagonists and remaining vulnerabilities. Hayn M, Hirschenberger M, Koepke L, Nchioua R, Straub JH, Klute S, Hunszinger V, Zech F, Prelli Bozzo C, Aftab W, Christensen MH, Conzelmann C, Muller JA, Srinivasachar Badarinarayan S, Sturzel CM, Forne I, Stenger S, Conzelmann KK, Munch J, Schmidt FI, Sauter D, Imhof A, Kirchhoff F, Sparrer KMJ. Cell Rep. 2021 May 18;35(7):109126. doi: 10.1016/j.celrep.2021.109126. Epub 2021 Apr 27. PubMed 33974846.
Backbone
  Vector backbone: pCG
  Vector type: Mammalian Expression
Growth in bacteria
  Bacterial resistance: Ampicillin, 100 μg/mL
  Growth temperature: 37°C
  Growth strain: DH5alpha
  Copy number: High Copy
Gene/Insert
  Gene/Insert name: SARS-CoV-2 Nsp15
  Species: Synthetic
  Mutation: human codon-optimized
  Entrez Gene: ORF1ab (a.k.a. GU280_gp01)
  Cloning method: Restriction Enzyme; 5′ cloning site Unknown (unknown if destroyed); 3′ cloning site Unknown (unknown if destroyed)
Terms and licenses: Academic/Nonprofit Terms; Industry Terms: Not Available to Industry
How to cite: pCG_SARS-CoV2 NSP15 C-V5-tag was a gift from Konstantin Sparrer (Addgene plasmid # 179975 ; http://n2t.net/addgene:179975 ; RRID:Addgene_179975)
